Addgene plasmid #196633: pTRIP-SFFV-mtagBFP-2A-ZebrafishSTING
Purpose: Express Zebrasfish STING
Depositing lab: Nicolas Manel. Depositing organization: Institut Curie. Publication: RELA tunes innate-like interferon I/III responses in human T cells. Jeremiah N, Ferran H, Antoniadou K, De Azevedo K, Nikolic J, Maurin M, Benaroch P, Manel N. J Exp Med. 2023 May 1;220(5):e20220666. doi: 10.1084/jem.20220666. Epub 2023 Feb 23. PubMed 36820829.
Backbone
  Vector backbone: pTRIP
  Vector type: Lentiviral
Growth in bacteria
  Bacterial resistance: Ampicillin, 100 μg/mL
  Growth temperature: 30°C
  Growth strain: NEB Stable
  Copy number: High Copy
Gene/Insert
  Gene/Insert name: ZebrafishSTING
  Species: D. rerio (zebrafish)
  Mutation: WT
  Entrez Gene: sting1 (a.k.a. tmem173)
  Tag / fusion protein: mtagBFP (N terminal on insert)
  Cloning method: Restriction Enzyme; 5′ cloning site Unknown (unknown if destroyed)
Terms and licenses: Academic/Nonprofit Terms; Industry Terms: Not Available to Industry
How to cite: pTRIP-SFFV-mtagBFP-2A-ZebrafishSTING was a gift from Nicolas Manel (Addgene plasmid # 196633 ; http://n2t.net/addgene:196633 ; RRID:Addgene_196633)
