[The description below was written by a language model from this plasmid's Addgene catalogue record and pLannotate feature annotations shown in this document.]
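Description:
pTRIP-SFFV-mtagBFP-2A-ZebrafishSTING is an HIV-1-derived lentiviral transfer vector built on the pTRIP backbone for expressing wild-type zebrafish (Danio rerio) STING (sting1, also known as tmem173) in transduced cells. In bacteria it is maintained through a high-copy ColE1/pUC-type origin and selected with ampicillin via the β-lactamase gene. The backbone also retains remnants of older pBR322- and pSV2gpt-type plasmids, including fragments of the tetracycline resistance gene, bom and rop, and an SV40 early promoter upstream of fragmentary E. coli gpt sequence, followed by the SV40 small t intron and polyadenylation signal. These lie outside the proviral region.

The proviral portion runs from an HIV-1 5' LTR through the Ψ packaging signal with adjoining partial gag sequence, the Rev response element for Rev-dependent nuclear export of the genomic RNA, and the central polypurine tract/termination sequence (cPPT/CTS), which characterises the TRIP vector family and promotes nuclear import of the reverse-transcribed genome. It ends in a ΔU3 3' LTR, annotated only in part, which makes the integrated provirus self-inactivating. No WPRE is annotated. Within this frame, the spleen focus-forming virus (SFFV) LTR promoter drives a single open reading frame encoding the blue fluorescent protein mTagBFP followed by zebrafish STING. The 2A peptide named in the construct title is not annotated, but it would fall in the short gap between the two coding sequences. Although the catalogue lists BFP as an N-terminal tag, a 2A element would cause ribosomal skipping, so BFP and STING are produced as separate proteins and blue fluorescence marks transduced cells. STING is a cyclic-dinucleotide sensor that triggers type I interferon responses, and the associated publication concerns innate interferon responses in human T cells, although the record does not state this construct's specific role in that work.
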