Features (pLannotate 1.2.2; 30 found; start..end, strand, type, name):
     43..108     +  intron         small t intron: SV40 (simian virus 40) small t antigen intron
    238..258     +  CDS            SV40 NLS: nuclear localization signal of SV40 (simian virus 40) large T antigen
    577..660     +  CDS            large T antigen (fragment): large T antigen from SV40 (simian virus 40)
    683..817     +  polyA_signal   SV40 poly(A) signal: SV40 polyadenylation signal
    984..1313    +  CDS            nef (fragment): NEF_HV1BR - Experimental evidence at protein level: Swiss-Prot protein existence level 1. Extracellular Nef protein targets CD4(+) T-lymphocytes for apoptosis by interacting with CXCR4 surface receptors (PubMed:14990729). From Human immunodeficiency virus type 1 group M subtype B (isolate BRU/LAI) (HIV-1).
   1361..1618    +  LTR            5' LTR (truncated): truncated 5' long terminal repeat (LTR) from HIV-1
   1665..1790    +  misc_feature   HIV-1 Ψ: packaging signal of human immunodeficiency virus type 1
   1774..2137    +  CDS            HIV-1 gag (fragment): gag protein from human immunodeficiency virus 1; gag
   2283..2516    +  misc_feature   RRE: The Rev response element (RRE) of HIV-1 allows for Rev-dependent mRNA export from the nucleus to the cytoplasm.
   2893..2993    +  CDS            Rev (fragment): human immunodeficiency virus 1 (HIV-1) Rev protein; rev; enhances nuclear export of unspliced and incompletely spliced viral mRNAs
   3038..3155    +  misc_feature   cPPT/CTS: central polypurine tract and central termination sequence of HIV-1
   3295..3702    +  promoter       SFFV promoter: spleen focus-forming virus long terminal repeat (LTR) promoter
   3721..4419    +  CDS            TagBFP: TagBFP is a basic (constitutively fluorescent) blue fluorescent protein published in 2008, derived from Entacmaea quadricolor. It is reported to be a very rapidly-maturing monomer with very low acid sensitivity.
   4492..5682    +  CDS            sting1: STING_DANRE - Also known as tmem173. Experimental evidence at protein level: Swiss-Prot protein existence level 1. Facilitator of innate immune signaling that acts as a sensor of cytosolic DNA from bacteria and viruses and promotes the production of type I interferon (IFN-alpha and IFN-beta) (PubMed:23091644). Innate immune response is triggered in response to non-CpG double-stranded DNA from viruses and bacteria delivered to the cytoplasm (PubMed:23091644). Acts by binding cyclic dinucleotides: recognizes and binds cyclic di- GMP (c-di-GMP), a second messenger produced by bacteria, and cyclic
   5689..5883    +  CDS            nef (fragment): NEF_HV1Z2 - Experimental evidence at protein level: Swiss-Prot protein existence level 1. Extracellular Nef protein targets CD4(+) T-lymphocytes for apoptosis by interacting with CXCR4 surface receptors. From Human immunodeficiency virus type 1 group M subtype D (isolate Z2/CDC-Z34) (HIV-1).
   5885..5916    +  LTR            3' LTR (ΔU3) (fragment): self-inactivating 3' long terminal repeat (LTR) from HIV-1
   5964..6144    +  LTR            5' LTR (truncated): truncated 5' long terminal repeat (LTR) from HIV-1
   7106..7204    -  CDS            TBC1D5 (fragment): TBCD5_HUMAN - Also known as KIAA0210. Experimental evidence at protein level: Swiss-Prot protein existence level 1. May act as a GTPase-activating protein (GAP) for Rab family protein(s). May act as a GAP for RAB7A. Can displace RAB7A and retromer CSC subcomplex from the endosomal membrane to the cytosol; at least retromer displacement seems to require its catalytic activity (PubMed:19531583, PubMed:20923837). Required for retrograde transport of cargo proteins from endosomes to the trans-Golgi network (TGN); the function seems to require its catalytic activity. Involved in regulation of autop
   7610..7889    +  CDS            TcR (fragment): tetracycline efflux protein; tet; confers resistance to tetracycline
   7890..7938    -  misc_feature   bom (fragment): basis of mobility region from pBR322
   8040..8075    -  CDS            rop (fragment): Rop protein, which maintains plasmids at low copy number; rop
   8170..8274    +  promoter       AmpR promoter: bla
   8275..9135    +  CDS            AmpR: β-lactamase; bla; confers resistance to ampicillin, carbenicillin, and related antibiotics
   9306..9894    +  rep_origin     ori: high-copy-number ColE1/pMB1/pBR322/pUC origin of replication
  10077..10133   +  CDS            lacI (fragment): lac repressor; lacI; The lac repressor binds to the lac operator to inhibit transcription in E. coli. This inhibition can be relieved by adding lactose or isopropyl-β-D-thiogalactopyranoside (IPTG).
  10140..10469   +  promoter       SV40 promoter: SV40 enhancer and early promoter
  10669..10788   +  CDS            gpt (fragment): XGPT_ECOLI - Also known as gpp, gxu. Experimental evidence at protein level: Swiss-Prot protein existence level 1. Purine salvage pathway enzyme that catalyzes the transfer of the ribosyl-5-phosphate group from 5-phospho-alpha-D-ribose 1- diphosphate (PRPP) to the N9 position of the 6-oxopurines guanine and xanthine to form the corresponding ribonucleotides GMP (guanosine 5'- monophosphate) and XMP (xanthosine 5'-monophosphate), with the release of PPi. To a lesser extent, also acts on hypoxanthine (PubMed:9100006, PubMed:3886014). Does not ribophosphorylate adenine (PubMed:3886014). From Esch
  10788..11123   +  CDS            gpt (fragment): XGPT_ECOLI - Also known as gpp, gxu. Experimental evidence at protein level: Swiss-Prot protein existence level 1. Purine salvage pathway enzyme that catalyzes the transfer of the ribosyl-5-phosphate group from 5-phospho-alpha-D-ribose 1- diphosphate (PRPP) to the N9 position of the 6-oxopurines guanine and xanthine to form the corresponding ribonucleotides GMP (guanosine 5'- monophosphate) and XMP (xanthosine 5'-monophosphate), with the release of PPi. To a lesser extent, also acts on hypoxanthine (PubMed:9100006, PubMed:3886014). Does not ribophosphorylate adenine (PubMed:3886014). From Esch
  11218..11523   +  CDS            frsA (fragment): FRSA_ECOLI - Also known as yafA. Experimental evidence at protein level: Swiss-Prot protein existence level 1. Catalyzes the hydrolysis of esters (PubMed:15808744). Displays esterase activity toward pNP-butyrate (PubMed:15808744). May stimulate mixed-acid fermentation by acting as a fermentation/respiration switch that down-regulates respiration and up- regulates fermentation rates (PubMed:15169777). From Escherichia coli (strain K12).
  11527..41      +  CDS            small t antigen (fragment) (across the origin): SV40 (simian virus 40) small t antigen
>Addgene plasmid #196633 | pTRIP-SFFV-mtagBFP-2A-ZebrafishSTING | addgene full sequence | sequence record 385710 | Addgene NGS Result
ACATAATTGGACAAACTACCTACAGAGATTTAAAGCTCTAAGGTAAATATAAAATTTTTAAGTGTATAAT
GTGTTAAACTACTGATTCTAATTGTTTGTGTATTTTAGATTCCAACCTATGGAACTGATGAATGGGAGCA
GTGGTGGAATGCCTTTAATGAGGAAAACCTGTTTTGCTCAGAAGAAATGCCATCTAGTGATGATGAGGCT
ACTGCTGACTCTCAACATTCTACTCCTCCAAAAAAGAAGAGAAAGGTAGAAGACCCCAAGGACTTTCCTT
CAGAATTGCTAAGTTTTTTGAGTCATGCTGTGTTTAGTAATAGAACTCTTGCTTGCTTTGCTATTTACAC
CACAAAGGAAAAAGCTGCACTGCTATACAAGAAAATTATGGAAAAATATTCTGTAACCTTTATAAGTAGG
CATAACAGTTATAATCATAACATACTGTTTTTTCTTACTCCACACAGGCATAGAGTGTCTGCTATTAATA
ACTATGCTCAAAAATTGTGTACCTTTAGCTTTTTAATTTGTAAAGGGGTTAATAAGGAATATTTGATGTA
TAGTGCCTTGACTAGAGATCATAATCAGCCATACCACATTTGTAGAGGTTTTACTTGCTTTAAAAAACCT
CCCACACCTCCCCCTGAACCTGAAACATAAAATGAATGCAATTGTTGTTGTTAACTTGTTTATTGCAGCT
TATAATGGTTACAAATAAAGCAATAGCATCACAAATTTCACAAATAAAGCATTTTTTTCACTGCATTCTA
GTTGTGGTTTGTCCAAACTCATCAATGTATCTTATCATGTCTGGATCAACTGGATAACTCAAGCTAACCA
AAATCATCCCAAACTTCCCACCCCATACCCTATTACCACTGCCAATTACCTGTGGTTTCATTTACTCTAA
ACCTGTGATTCCTCTGAATTATTTTCATTTTAAAGAAATTGTATTTGTTAAATATGTACTACAAACTTAG
TAGTTGGAAGGGCTAATTCACTCCCAAAGAAGACAAGATATCCTTGATCTGTGGATCTACCACACACAAG
GCTACTTCCCTGATTAGCAGAACTACACACCAGGGCCAGGGGTCAGATATCCACTGACCTTTGGATGGTG
CTACAAGCTAGTACCAGTTGAGCCAGATAAGGTAGAAGAGGCCAATAAAGGAGAGAACACCAGCTTGTTA
CACCCTGTGAGCCTGCATGGGATGGATGACCCGGAGAGAGAAGTGTTAGAGTGGAGGTTTGACAGCCGCC
TAGCATTTCATCACGTGGCCCGAGAGCTGCATCCGGAGTACTTCAAGAACTGCTGATATCGAGCTTGCTA
CAAGGGACTTTCCGCTGGGGACTTTCCAGGGAGGCGTGGCCTGGGCGGGACTGGGGAGTGGCGAGCCCTC
AGATCCTGCATATAAGCAGCTGCTTTTTGCCTGTACTGGGTCTCTCTGGTTAGACCAGATCTGAGCCTGG
GAGCTCTCTGGCTAACTAGGGAACCCACTGCTTAAGCCTCAATAAAGCTTGCCTTGAGTGCTTCAAGTAG
TGTGTGCCCGTCTGTTGTGTGACTCTGGTAACTAGAGATCCCTCAGACCCTTTTAGTCAGTGTGGAAAAT
CTCTAGCAGTGGCGCCCGAACAGGGACTTGAAAGCGAAAGGGAAACCAGAGGAGCTCTCTCGACGCAGGA
CTCGGCTTGCTGAAGCGCGCACGGCAAGAGGCGAGGGGCGGCGACTGGTGAGTACGCCAAAAATTTTGAC
TAGCGGAGGCTAGAAGGAGAGAGATGGGTGCGAGAGCGTCAGTATTAAGCGGGGGAGAATTAGATCGCGA
TGGGAAAAAATTCGGTTAAGGCCAGGGGGAAAGAAAAAATATAAATTAAAACATATAGTATGGGCAAGCA
GGGAGCTAGAACGATTCGCAGTTAATCCTGGCCTGTTAGAAACATCAGAAGGCTGTAGACAAATACTGGG
ACAGCTACAACCATCCCTTCAGACAGGATCAGAAGAACTTAGATCATTATATAATACAGTAGCAACCCTC
TATTGTGTGCATCAAAGGATAGAGATAAAAGACACCAAGGAAGCTTTAGACAAGATAGAGGAAGAGCAAA
ACAAAAGTAAGACCACCGCACAGCAAGCGGCCGCTGATCTTCAGACCTGGAGGAGGAGATATGAGGGACA
ATTGGAGAAGTGAATTATATAAATATAAAGTAGTAAAAATTGAACCATTAGGAGTAGCACCCACCAAGGC
AAAGAGAAGAGTGGTGCAGAGAGAAAAAAGAGCAGTGGGAATAGGAGCTTTGTTCCTTGGGTTCTTGGGA
GCAGCAGGAAGCACTATGGGCGCAGCGTCAATGACGCTGACGGTACAGGCCAGACAATTATTGTCTGGTA
TAGTGCAGCAGCAGAACAATTTGCTGAGGGCTATTGAGGCGCAACAGCATCTGTTGCAACTCACAGTCTG
GGGCATCAAGCAGCTCCAGGCAAGAATCCTGGCTGTGGAAAGATACCTAAAGGATCAACAGCTCCTGGGG
ATTTGGGGTTGCTCTGGAAAACTCATTTGCACCACTGCTGTGCCTTGGAATGCTAGTTGGAGTAATAAAT
CTCTGGAACAGATTTGGAATCACACGACCTGGATGGAGTGGGACAGAGAAATTAACAATTACACAAGCTT
AATACACTCCTTAATTGAAGAATCGCAAAACCAGCAAGAAAAGAATGAACAAGAATTATTGGAATTAGAT
AAATGGGCAAGTTTGTGGAATTGGTTTAACATAACAAATTGGCTGTGGTATATAAAATTATTCATAATGA
TAGTAGGAGGCTTGGTAGGTTTAAGAATAGTTTTTGCTGTACTTTCTATAGTGAATAGAGTTAGGCAGGG
ATATTCACCATTATCGTTTCAGACCCACCTCCCAACCCCGAGGGGACCCGACAGGCCCGAAGGAATAGAA
GAAGAAGGTGGAGAGAGAGACAGAGACAGATCCATTCGATTAGTGAACGGATCTCGACGGTATCGCCGAA
TTCACAAATGGCAGTATTCATCCACAATTTTAAAAGAAAAGGGGGGATTGGGGGGTACAGTGCAGGGGAA
AGAATAGTAGACATAATAGCAACAGACATACAAACTAAAGAATTACAAAAACAAATTACAAAAATTCAAA
ATTTTCGGGTTTATTACAGGGACAGCAGAGATCCACTTTGGCTGATACGCGTCTGCAGCCCCGATAAAAT
AAAAGATTTTATTTAGTCTCCAGAAAAAGGGGGGAATGAAAGACCCCACCTGTAGGTTTGGCAAGCTAGC
TGCAGTAACGCCATTTTGCAAGGCATGGAAAAATACCAAACCAAGAATAGAGAAGTTCAGATCAAGGGCG
GGTACATGAAAATAGCTAACGTTGGGCCAAACAGGATATCTGCGGTGAGCAGTTTCGGCCCCGGCCCGGG
GCCAAGAACAGATGGTCACCGCAGTTTCGGCCCCGGCCCGAGGCCAAGAACAGATGGTCCCCAGATATGG
CCCAACCCTCAGCAGTTTCTTAAGACCCATCAGATGTTTCCAGGCTCCCCCAAGGACCTGAAATGACCCT
GCGCCTTATTTGAATTAACCAATCAGCCTGCTTCTCGCTTCTGTTCGCGCGCTTCTGCTTCCCGAGCTCT
ATAAAAGAGCTCACAACCCCTCACTCGGCGCGCCAGTCCTCCGACAGACTGAGTCGCCCGGGCCGCGGGC
TAGCGCCACCATGAGCGAGCTGATTAAGGAGAACATGCACATGAAGCTGTACATGGAGGGCACCGTGGAC
AACCATCACTTCAAGTGCACATCCGAGGGCGAAGGCAAGCCCTACGAGGGCACCCAGACCATGAGAATCA
AGGTGGTCGAGGGCGGCCCTCTCCCCTTCGCCTTCGACATCCTGGCTACTAGCTTCCTCTACGGCAGCAA
GACCTTCATCAACCACACCCAGGGCATCCCCGACTTCTTCAAGCAGTCCTTCCCTGAGGGCTTCACATGG
GAGAGAGTCACCACATACGAAGACGGGGGCGTGCTGACCGCTACCCAGGACACCAGCCTCCAGGACGGCT
GCCTCATCTACAACGTCAAGATCAGAGGGGTGAACTTCACATCCAACGGCCCTGTGATGCAGAAGAAAAC
ACTCGGCTGGGAGGCCTTCACCGAGACGCTGTACCCCGCTGACGGCGGCCTGGAAGGCAGAAACGACATG
GCCCTGAAGCTCGTGGGCGGGAGCCATCTGATCGCAAACGCCAAGACCACATATAGATCCAAGAAACCCG
CTAAGAACCTCAAGATGCCTGGCGTCTACTATGTGGACTACAGACTGGAAAGAATCAAGGAGGCCAACAA
CGAGACCTACGTCGAGCAGCACGAGGTGGCAGTGGCCAGATACTGCGACCTCCCTAGCAAACTGGGGCAC
AAGCTTAATGGAAGCGGAGCTACTAACTTCAGCCTGCTGAAGCAGGCTGGAGACGTGGAGGAGAACCCTG
GACCTGGATCCTCTGTGATGGGAGAAGACGCTCTCGTCCCCAGAGCGCGCAGCAGGCTGCCGGTGATGTG
TGCTGCTGGACTGGGTTTTCTTACTCTGGCCGTTGCTTGGCTGCTGGACTCAGACAAGTTCAGTGAAAGA
GCTGGAATTATCGCTTTTGGGCTCATGCTGGAAAGGTTTATTTACTGTATATGTTTGTTAGCAGAGGAAT
TGCTCTTCCATTCAAGGCAAAGGTATCATGGCAGAATGAGTGAGATTTTCCGAGCTTGCTTTAGAGGGAG
TGGCATTCTGGGAATGTGTGCAATATTCCTGATGCTCATGTTGGGTGGAGTTTCCTTTTCCGTGAAGCAG
TGGAGCCACTTCAACCTCATGTGCGCCGGATACATGTTGCTCAATAGCCTGGGAGTGCTGGGCCCAGCTC
CAGTCGAGATTTCAGAAATATGTGAAGCAAAAAAGATGAACGTGGCTCATGGTCTGGCCTGGTCTTTCTA
TATCGGCTACCTCAAATTTCTCCTTCCAGCTTTAGAGGTGAACGTCAGAGAATACTCTAGAAGGGAACGA
CTGAGTTCTCCACGTCTACATATCCTTCTGCCCCTCAATGCCAGAGTCCCAAGCAAACCTGAAGAGGAGG
ACACGAATGTGGTCTTCCATGAAAACCTTCCAGATCTGAAGCTGGACAGGGCAGGAGTGCGGAAACGCAG
CTACACTAACAGCGTCTACAAGATCACCCACAACAATGAGACGTTTAGCTGCATTTTGGAATATGCCACA
CCGCTGCTGACGCTCTATCAGATGTCCCAGGAGAGCAGTGCAGGGTTTGGCGAGAGAGAACGGAAGCAGC
AGGTCCTGCTGTTCTATAGAACCCTCAGCCAAATTCTGGACAATTCTCTGGAGTGTCGGAACCGGTACCG
GCTCATCCTGCTCAACGATGAGCACACAGGTGATCCTCATTACCTCTCCAGAGAGCTCTTCCAGAACCTG
AAGCAGCAGGATGGGGAGATTTTCATGGACCCAACCAATGAAGTCCACCCAGTTCCAGAAGAGGGTCCGG
TTGGGAACTGTAATGGCGCACTGCAAGCCACTTTTCATGAAGAGCCAATGAGCGACGAGCCCACCCTCAT
GTTCAGCCGACCTCAATCCCTAAGATCCGAGCCTGTGGAGACCACTGATTATTTTAACCCATCTAGCGCA
ATGAAACAAAACTGATAAGCGGCCGCTCGAGACCTAGAAAAACATGGAGCAATCACAAGTAGCAATACAG
CAGCTACCAATGCTGATTGTGCCTGGCTAGAAGCACAAGAGGAGGAGGAGGTGGGTTTTCCAGTCACACC
TCAGGTACCTTTAAGACCAATGACTTACAAGGCAGCTGTAGATCTTAGCCACTTTTTAAAAGAAAAGGGG
GGACTGGAAGGGCTAATTCACTCCCAACGAAGACAAAATCGTCGAGAGATGCTGCATATAAGCAGCTGCT
TTTTGCTTGTACTGGGTCTCTCTGGTTAGACCAGATCTGAGCCTGGGAGCTCTCTGGCTAACTAGGGAAC
CCACTGCTTAAGCCTCAATAAAGCTTGCCTTGAGTGCTTCAAGTAGTGTGTGCCCGTCTGTTGTGTGACT
CTGGTAACTAGAGATCCCTCAGACCCTTTTAGTCAGTGTGGAAAATCTCTAGCAGTAGTAGTTCATGTCA
TCTTATTATTCAGTATTTATAACTTGCAAAGAAATGAATATCAGAGAGTGAGAGGCCTTGACATTATAAT
AGATTTAGCAGGAATTGAACTAGGAGTGGAGCACACAGGCAAAGCTGCAGAAGTACTTGGAAGAAGCCAC
CAGAGATACTCACGATTCTGCACATACCTGGCTAATCCCAGATCCTAAGGATTACATTAAGTTTACTAAC
ATTTATATAATGATTTATAGTTTAAAGTATAAACTTATCTAATTTACTATTCTGACAGATATTAATTAAT
CCTCAAATATCATAAGAGATGATTACTATTATCCCCATTTAACACAAGAGGAAACTGAGAGGGAAAGATG
TTGAAGTAATTTTCCCACAATTACAGCATCCGTTAGTTACGACTCTATGATCTTCTGACACAAATTCCAT
TTACTCCTCACCCTATGACTCAGTCGAATATATCAAAGTTATGGACATTATGCTAAGTAACAAATTACCC
TTTTATATAGTAAATACTGAGTAGATTGAGAGAAGAAATTGTTTGCAAACCTGAATAGCTTCAAGAAGAA
GAGAAGTGAGGATAAGAATAACAGTTGTCATTTAACAAGTTTTAACAAGTAACTTGGTTAGAAAGGGATT
CAAATGCATAAAGCAAGGGATAAATTTTTCTGGCAACAAGACTATACAATATAACCTTAAATATGACTTC
AAATAATTGTTGGAACTTGATAAAACTAATTAAATATTATTGAAGATTATCAATATTATAAATGTAATTT
ACTTTTAAAAAGGGAACATAGAAATGTGTATCATTAGAGTAGAAAACAATCCTTATTATCACAATTTGTC
AAAACAAGTTTGTTATTAACACAAGTAGAATACTGCATTCAATTAAGTTGACTGCAGATTTTGTGTTTTG
TTAAAATTAGAAAGAGATAACAACAATTTGAATTATTGAAAGTAACATGTAAATAGTTCTACATACGTTC
TTTTGACATCTTGTTCAATCATTGATCGAAGTTCTTTATCTTGGAAGAATTTGTTCCAAAGACTCTGAAA
TAAGGAAAACAATCTATTATATAGTCTCACACCTTTGTTTTACTTTTAGTGATTTCAATTTAATAATGTA
AATGGTTAAAATTTATTCTTCTCTGAGATCATTTCACATTGCAGATAGAAAACCTGAGACTGGGGTAATT
TTTATTAAAATCTAATTTAATCTCAGAAACACATCTTTATTCTAACATCAATTTTTCCAGTTTGATATTA
TCATATAAAGTCAGCCTTCCTCATCTGCAGGTTCCACAACAAAAATCCAACCAACTGTGGATCAAAAATA
TTGGGAAAAAATTAAAAATAGCAATACAACAATAAAAAAATACAAATCAGAAAAACAGCACAGTATAACA
ACTTTATTTAGCATTTACAATCTATTAGGTATTATAAGTAATCTAGCCAGATCCTCTACGCCGGACGCAT
CGTGGCCGGCATCACCGGCGCCACAGGTGCGGTTGCTGGCGCCTATATCGCCGACATCACCGATGGGGAA
GATCGGGCTCGCCACTTCGGGCTCATGAGCGCTTGTTTCGGCGTGGGTATGGTGGCAGGCCCCGTGGCCG
GGGGACTGTTGGGCGCCATCTCCTTGCATGCACCATTCCTTGCGGCGGCGGTGCTCAACGGCCTCAACCT
ACTACTGGGCTGCTTCCTAATGCAGGAGTCGCATAAGGGAGAGCGTCGAATGGTGCACTCTCAGTACAAT
CTGCTCTGATGCCGCATAGTTAAGCCAGCCCCGACACCCGCCAACACCCGCTGACGCGCCCTGACGGGCT
TGTCTGCTCCCGGCATCCGCTTACAGACAAGCTGTGACCGTCTCCGGGAGCTGCATGTGTCAGAGGTTTT
CACCGTCATCACCGAAACGCGCGAGACGAAAGGGCCTCGTGATACGCCTATTTTTATAGGTTAATGTCAT
GATAATAATGGTTTCTTAGACGTCAGGTGGCACTTTTCGGGGAAATGTGCGCGGAACCCCTATTTGTTTA
TTTTTCTAAATACATTCAAATATGTATCCGCTCATGAGACAATAACCCTGATAAATGCTTCAATAATATT
GAAAAAGGAAGAGTATGAGTATTCAACATTTCCGTGTCGCCCTTATTCCCTTTTTTGCGGCATTTTGCCT
TCCTGTTTTTGCTCACCCAGAAACGCTGGTGAAAGTAAAAGATGCTGAAGATCAGTTGGGTGCACGAGTG
GGTTACATCGAACTGGATCTCAACAGCGGTAAGATCCTTGAGAGTTTTCGCCCCGAAGAACGTTTTCCAA
TGATGAGCACTTTTAAAGTTCTGCTATGTGGCGCGGTATTATCCCGTATTGACGCCGGGCAAGAGCAACT
CGGTCGCCGCATACACTATTCTCAGAATGACTTGGTTGAGTACTCACCAGTCACAGAAAAGCATCTTACG
GATGGCATGACAGTAAGAGAATTATGCAGTGCTGCCATAACCATGAGTGATAACACTGCGGCCAACTTAC
TTCTGACAACGATCGGAGGACCGAAGGAGCTAACCGCTTTTTTGCACAACATGGGGGATCATGTAACTCG
CCTTGATCGTTGGGAACCGGAGCTGAATGAAGCCATACCAAACGACGAGCGTGACACCACGATGCCTGTA
GCAATGGCAACAACGTTGCGCAAACTATTAACTGGCGAACTACTTACTCTAGCTTCCCGGCAACAATTAA
TAGACTGGATGGAGGCGGATAAAGTTGCAGGACCACTTCTGCGCTCGGCCCTTCCGGCTGGCTGGTTTAT
TGCTGATAAATCTGGAGCCGGTGAGCGTGGGTCTCGCGGTATCATTGCAGCACTGGGGCCAGATGGTAAG
CCCTCCCGTATCGTAGTTATCTACACGACGGGGAGTCAGGCAACTATGGATGAACGAAATAGACAGATCG
CTGAGATAGGTGCCTCACTGATTAAGCATTGGTAACTGTCAGACCAAGTTTACTCATATATACTTTAGAT
TGATTTAAAACTTCATTTTTAATTTAAAAGGATCTAGGTGAAGATCCTTTTTGATAATCTCATGACCAAA
ATCCCTTAACGTGAGTTTTCGTTCCACTGAGCGTCAGACCCCGTAGAAAAGATCAAAGGATCTTCTTGAG
ATCCTTTTTTTCTGCGCGTAATCTGCTGCTTGCAAACAAAAAAACCACCGCTACCAGCGGTGGTTTGTTT
GCCGGATCAAGAGCTACCAACTCTTTTTCCGAAGGTAACTGGCTTCAGCAGAGCGCAGATACCAAATACT
GTTCTTCTAGTGTAGCCGTAGTTAGGCCACCACTTCAAGAACTCTGTAGCACCGCCTACATACCTCGCTC
TGCTAATCCTGTTACCAGTGGCTGCTGCCAGTGGCGATAAGTCGTGTCTTACCGGGTTGGACTCAAGACG
ATAGTTACCGGATAAGGCGCAGCGGTCGGGCTGAACGGGGGGTTCGTGCACACAGCCCAGCTTGGAGCGA
ACGACCTACACCGAACTGAGATACCTACAGCGTGAGCTATGAGAAAGCGCCACGCTTCCCGAAGGGAGAA
AGGCGGACAGGTATCCGGTAAGCGGCAGGGTCGGAACAGGAGAGCGCACGAGGGAGCTTCCAGGGGGAAA
CGCCTGGTATCTTTATAGTCCTGTCGGGTTTCGCCACCTCTGACTTGAGCGTCGATTTTTGTGATGCTCG
TCAGGGGGGCGGAGCCTATGGAAAAACGCCAGCAACGCGGCCTTTTTACGGTTCCTGGCCTTTTGCTGGC
CTTTTGCTCACATGTTCTTTCCTGCGTTATCCCCTGATTCTGTGGATAACCGTATTACCGCCTTTGAGTG
AGCTGATACCGCTCGCCGCAGCCGAACGACCGAGCGCAGCGAGTCAGTGAGCGAGGAAGCGGAAGAGCGC
CCAATACGCAAACCGCCTCTCCCCGCGCGTTGGCCGATTCATTAATGCAGCTGTGGAATGTGTGTCAGTT
AGGGTGTGGAAAGTCCCCAGGCTCCCCAGCAGGCAGAAGTATGCAAAGCATGCATCTCAATTAGTCAGCA
ACCAGGTGTGGAAAGTCCCCAGGCTCCCCAGCAGGCAGAAGTATGCAAAGCATGCATCTCAATTAGTCAG
CAACCATAGTCCCGCCCCTAACTCCGCCCATCCCGCCCCTAACTCCGCCCAGTTCCGCCCATTCTCCGCC
CCATGGCTGACTAATTTTTTTTATTTATGCAGAGGCCGAGGCCGCCTCGGCCTCTGAGCTATTCCAGAAG
TAGTGAGGAGGCTTTTTTGGAGGCCTAGGCTTTTGCAAAAAGCTTGGACACAAGACAGGCTTGCGAGATA
TGTTTGAGAATACCACTTTATCCCGCGTCAGGGAGAGGCAGTGCGTAAAAAGACGCGGACTCATGTGAAA
TACTGGTTTTTAGTGCGCCAGATCTCTATAATCTCGCGCAACCTATTTTCCCCTCGAACACTTTTTAAGC
CGTAGATAAACAGGCTGGGACACTTCACATGAGCGAAAAATACATCGTCACCTGGGACATGTTGCAGATC
CATGCACGTAAACTCGCAAGCCGACTGATGCCTTCTGAACAATGGAAAGGCATTATTGCCGTAAGCCGTG
GCGGTCTGTACCGGGTGCGTTACTGGCGCGTGAACTGGGTATTCGTCATGTCGATACCGTTTGTATTTCC
AGCTACGATCACGACAACCAGCGCGAGCTTAAAGTGCTGAAACGCGCAGAAGGCGATGGCGAAGGCTTCA
TCGTTATTGATGACCTGGTGGATACCGGTGGTACTGCGGTTGCGATTCGTGAAATGTATCCAAAAGCGCA
CTTTGTCACCATCTTCGCAAAACCGGCTGGTCGTCCGCTGGTTGATGACTATGTTGTTGATATCCCGCAA
GATACCTGGATTGAACAGCCGTGGGATATGGGCGTCGTATTCGTCCCGCCAATCTCCGGTCGCTAATCTT
TTCAACGCCTGGCACTGCCGGGCGTTGTTCTTTTTAACTTCAGGCGGGTTACAATAGTTTCCAGTAAGTA
TTCTGGAGGCTGCATCCATGACACAGGCAAACCTGAGCGAAACCCTGTTCAAACCCCGCTTTAAACATCC
TGAAACCTCGACGCTAGTCCGCCGCTTTAATCACGGCGCACAACCGCCTGTGCAGTCGGCCCTTGATGGT
AAAACCATCCCTCACTGGTATCGCATGATTAACCGTCTGATGTGGATCTGGCGCGGCATTGACCCACGCG
AAATCCTCGACGTCCAGGCACGTATTGTGATGAGCGATGCCGAACGTACCGACGATGATTTATACGATAC
GGTGATTGGCTACCGTGGCGGCAACTGGATTTATGAGTGGGCCCCGGATCTTTGTGAAGGAACCTTACTT
CTGTGGTGTG
